>Addgene plasmid #170096 | pGFP-CAAAG | addgene full sequence | sequence record 342943 | Addgene NGS Result
TGGCCGACAAGCAGAAGAACGGCATCAAGGTGAACTTCAAGATCCGCCACAACATCGAGGACGGCAGCGT
GCAGCTCGCCGACCACTACCAGCAGAACACCCCCATCGGCGACGGCCCCGTGCTGCTGCCCGACAACCAC
TACCTGAGCACCCAGTCCGCCCTGAGCAAAGACCCCAACGAGAAGCGCGATCACATGGTCCTGCTGGAGT
TCGTGACCGCCGCCGGGATCTAACTCGAGCAAAGCCCGCCGAAAGGCGGGCTTTTCTGTGTCGACCGATG
CCCTTGAGAGCCTTCAACCCAGTCAGCTCCTTCCGGTGGGCGCGGGGCATGACTATCGTCGCCGCACTTA
TGACTGTCTTCTTTATCATGCAACTCGTAGGACAGGTGCCGGCAGCGCTCTTCCGCTTCCTCGCTCACTG
ACTCGCTGCGCTCGGTCGTTCGGCTGCGGCGAGCGGTATCAGCTCACTCAAAGGCGGTAATACGGTTATC
CACAGAATCAGGGGATAACGCAGGAAAGAACATGTGAGCAAAAGGCCAGCAAAAGGCCAGGAACCGTAAA
AAGGCCGCGTTGCTGGCGTTTTTCCATAGGCTCCGCCCCCCTGACGAGCATCACAAAAATCGACGCTCAA
GTCAGAGGTGGCGAAACCCGACAGGACTATAAAGATACCAGGCGTTTCCCCCTGGAAGCTCCCTCGTGCG
CTCTCCTGTTCCGACCCTGCCGCTTACCGGATACCTGTCCGCCTTTCTCCCTTCGGGAAGCGTGGCGCTT
TCTCATAGCTCACGCTGTAGGTATCTCAGTTCGGTGTAGGTCGTTCGCTCCAAGCTGGGCTGTGTGCACG
AACCCCCCGTTCAGCCCGACCGCTGCGCCTTATCCGGTAACTATCGTCTTGAGTCCAACCCGGTAAGACA
CGACTTATCGCCACTGGCAGCAGCCACTGGTAACAGGATTAGCAGAGCGAGGTATGTAGGCGGTGCTACA
GAGTTCTTGAAGTGGTGGCCTAACTACGGCTACACTAGAAGAACAGTATTTGGTATCTGCGCTCTGCTGA
AGCCAGTTACCTTCGGAAAAAGAGTTGGTAGCTCTTGATCCGGCAAACAAACCACCGCTGGTAGCGGTGG
TTTTTTTGTTTGCAAGCAGCAGATTACGCGCAGAAAAAAAGGATCTCAAGAAGATCCTTTGATCTTTTCT
ACGGGGTCTGACGCTCAGTGGAACGAAAACTCACGTTAAGGGATTTTGGTCATGAGATTATCAAAAAGGA
TCTTCACCTAGATCCTTTTAAATTAAAAATGAAGTTTTAAATCAATCTAAAGTATATATGAGTAAACTTG
GTCTGACAGTTACCAATGCTTAATCAGTGAGGCACCTATCTCAGCGATCTGTCTATTTCGTTCATCCATA
GTTGCCTGACTCCCCGTCGTGTAGATAACTACGATACGGGAGGGCTTACCATCTGGCCCCAGTGCTGCAA
TGATACCGCGAGACCCACGCTCACCGGCTCCAGATTTATCAGCAATAAACCAGCCAGCCGGAAGGGCCGA
GCGCAGAAGTGGTCCTGCAACTTTATCCGCCTCCATCCAGTCTATTAATTGTTGCCGGGAAGCTAGAGTA
AGTAGTTCGCCAGTTAATAGTTTGCGCAACGTTGTTGCCATTGCTACAGGCATCGTGGTGTCACGCTCGT
CGTTTGGTATGGCTTCATTCAGCTCCGGTTCCCAACGATCAAGGCGAGTTACATGATCCCCCATGTTGTG
CAAAAAAGCGGTTAGCTCCTTCGGTCCTCCGATCGTTGTCAGAAGTAAGTTGGCCGCAGTGTTATCACTC
ATGGTTATGGCAGCACTGCATAATTCTCTTACTGTCATGCCATCCGTAAGATGCTTTTCTGTGACTGGTG
AGTACTCAACCAAGTCATTCTGAGAATAGTGTATGCGGCGACCGAGTTGCTCTTGCCCGGCGTCAACACG
GGATAATACCGCGCCACATAGCAGAACTTTAAAAGTGCTCATCATTGGAAAACGTTCTTCGGGGCGAAAA
CTCTCAAGGATCTTACCGCTGTTGAGATCCAGTTCGATGTAACCCACTCGTGCACCCAACTGATCTTCAG
CATCTTTTACTTTCACCAGCGTTTCTGGGTGAGCAAAAACAGGAAGGCAAAATGCCGCAAAAAAGGGAAT
AAGGGCGACACGGAAATGTTGAATACTCATACTCTTCCTTTTTCAATATTATTGAAGCATTTATCAGGGT
TATTGTCTCATGAGCGGATACATATTTGAATGTATTTAGAAAAATAAACAAATAGGGGTTCCGCGCACAT
TTCCCCGAAAAGTGCCACCTGACGTCTAAGAAACCATTATTATCATGACATTAACCTATAAAAATAGGCG
TATCACGAGGCCCTTTCGTCTTCAAGAATTCTGGCGAATCCTTTAATTAACTGACCAGCCAGAAAACGAC
CTTTCTGTGGTGAAACCGGATGCTGCAATTCAGAGCGCCAGCAAGTGGGGGACAGCAGAAGACCTGACCG
CCGCAGAGTGGATGTTTGACATGGTGAAGACTATCGCACCATCAGCCAGAAAACCGAATTTTGCTGGGTG
GGCTAACGATATCCGCCTGATGCGTGAACGTGACGGACGTAACCACCGCGACATGTGTGTGCCAAAGCGC
TGGGCATGCTGAGCTAACACCGTGCGTGTTGACAATTTTACCTCTGGCGGTGATAATGGTTGCAGCTAGC
AATAATTTTGTTTAACTTTAAGAAGGAGATATACCATGGAGCTTTTCACTGGCGTTGTTCCCATCCTGGT
CGAGCTGGACGGCGACGTAAACGGCCACAAGTTCAGCGTGTCCGGCGAGGGCGAGGGCGATGCCACCTAC
GGCAAGCTGACCCTGAAGTTCATCTGCACCACCGGCAAGCTGCCCGTGCCCTGGCCCACCCTCGTGACCA
CCCTGACCTACGGCGTGCAGTGCTTCAGCCGCTACCCCGACCACATGAAGCAGCACGACTTCTTCAAGTC
CGCCATGCCCGAAGGCTACGTCCAGGAGCGCACCATCTTCTTCAAGGACGACGGCAACTACAAGACCCGC
GCCGAGGTGAAGTTCGAGGGCGACACCCTGGTGAACCGCATCGAGCTGAAGGGCATCGACTTCAAGGAGG
ACGGCAACATCCTGGGGCACAAGCTGGAGTACAACTACAACAGCCACAACGTCTATATCA
Features (pLannotate 1.2.2; 7 found; start..end, strand, type, name):
    270..401     +  CDS            TcR (fragment): tetracycline efflux protein; tet; confers resistance to tetracycline
    581..1169    -  rep_origin     ori: high-copy-number ColE1/pMB1/pBR322/pUC origin of replication
   1340..2200    -  CDS            AmpR: β-lactamase; bla; confers resistance to ampicillin, carbenicillin, and related antibiotics
   2201..2305    -  promoter       AmpR promoter: bla
   2430..2708    +  CDS            O (fragment): VRPO_LAMBD - Protein inferred from homology: Swiss-Prot protein existence level 3. Necessary for the bidirectional replication of DNA. It interacts with the ori (origin of replication) region of the genome during the initiation of replication. From Escherichia phage lambda (Bacteriophage lambda).
   2737..2759    +  RBS            RBS: efficient ribosome binding site from bacteriophage T7 gene 10 (Olins and Rangwala, 1989)
   2769..230     +  CDS            (3-F)Tyr-EGFP (across the origin): (3-F)Tyr-EGFP is a basic (constitutively fluorescent) green fluorescent protein published in 2004, derived from Aequorea victoria.
