[The description below was written by a language model from this plasmid's Addgene catalogue record and pLannotate feature annotations shown in this document.]
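Description:
pGFP-CAAAG is a small (about 3.2 kb) bacterial expression and synthetic biology reporter plasmid built on the pBEST backbone. It replicates from a high-copy ColE1/pUC-type origin and is selected with ampicillin through a β-lactamase gene driven by its native bla promoter. A short remnant of a tetracycline efflux gene is also annotated, but it is only a fragment and should not be regarded as a functional marker.

The payload is a 678 bp synthetic deGFP coding sequence, an EGFP-derived green fluorescent reporter (the automated annotation labels it as an EGFP variant and shows it spanning the numbering origin of the circular sequence). It is expressed from the p70a promoter and preceded by a strong ribosome binding site from bacteriophage T7 gene 10. The annotation tool does not call p70a itself, but it marks a fragment of lambda phage sequence (labelled as part of gene O) just upstream of the RBS. This is consistent with a lambda-derived promoter region, as is the recorded propagation in a host strain carrying the cI857 repressor.

Two backbone modifications define the construct: a CAAAG sequence placed upstream of the promoter, and a unique PacI site upstream of the degfp gene. According to the record, CAAAG serves as a protospacer-adjacent motif. The associated work describes a cell-free transcription-translation (TXTL) assay for identifying PAMs recognised by CRISPR-Cas systems with multi-protein effector complexes. In such an assay, effector binding next to a recognised PAM at the promoter would be expected to reduce deGFP output. The plasmid appears to be a defined-PAM reporter for testing this one motif.
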