Addgene plasmid #170096: pGFP-CAAAG
Purpose: deGFP reporter plasmid with CAAAG PAM upstream of p70a promoter
Depositing lab: Chase Beisel. Depositing organization: Helmholtz-Zentrum fuer Infektionsforschung (HZI). Publication: A TXTL-Based Assay to Rapidly Identify PAMs for CRISPR-Cas Systems with Multi-Protein Effector Complexes. Wimmer F, Englert F, Beisel CL. Methods Mol Biol. 2022;2433:391-411. doi: 10.1007/978-1-0716-1998-8_24. PubMed 34985758.
Backbone
  Vector backbone: pBEST
  Backbone size w/o insert (bp): 2400
  Total vector size (bp): 3210
  Modifications to backbone: Insertion of a CAAAG sequence upstream of the promoter driving deGFP expression. Insertion of a unique PacI restriction enzyme recognition site upstream of the degfp gene.
  Vector type: Bacterial Expression, Synthetic Biology
Growth in bacteria
  Bacterial resistance: Ampicillin, 100 μg/mL
  Growth temperature: 30°C
  Growth strain: KL740 cI857+
  Growth instructions: 29°C
  Copy number: High Copy
Gene/Insert
  Gene/Insert name: deGFP
  Species: Synthetic
  Insert size (bp): 678
  Promoter: p70a
  Cloning method: Gibson Cloning
  Sequencing primers: 5′ ACCGCCGCAGAGTGGATGTTTG
Terms and licenses: Academic/Nonprofit Terms; Industry Terms: Not Available to Industry
How to cite: pGFP-CAAAG was a gift from Chase Beisel (Addgene plasmid # 170096 ; http://n2t.net/addgene:170096 ; RRID:Addgene_170096)
